Addgene plasmid #102539: pMi(3xP3-DsRed)
Purpose: Transgenesis vector based on the Minos transposon, carrying the 3xP3-DsRed marker
Depositing lab: Michalis Averof. Depositing organization: Institute of Molecular Biology and Biotechnology - FORTH. Publication: Establishing genetic transformation for comparative developmental studies in the crustacean Parhyale hawaiensis. Pavlopoulos A, Averof M. Proc Natl Acad Sci U S A. 2005 May 31;102(22):7888-93. Epub 2005 May 23. 10.1073/pnas.0501101102 PubMed 15911760.
Backbone
  Vector backbone: pBluescript
Growth in bacteria
  Bacterial resistance: Ampicillin, 100 μg/mL
  Growth temperature: 37°C
  Growth strain: DH5alpha
  Copy number: High Copy
Gene/Insert
  Gene/Insert name: Minos transpoable element with 3xP3-DsRed marker
Terms and licenses: Academic/Nonprofit Terms; Industry Terms: Not Available to Industry
How to cite: pMi(3xP3-DsRed) was a gift from Michalis Averof (Addgene plasmid # 102539 ; http://n2t.net/addgene:102539 ; RRID:Addgene_102539)
