[The description below was written by a language model from this plasmid's Addgene catalogue record and pLannotate feature annotations shown in this document.]
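Description:
pMi(3xP3-DsRed) is a transposon-based transgenesis vector of about 5 kb, built in a pBluescript backbone. It carries a Minos transposable element that contains a 3xP3-DsRed fluorescent marker. In bacteria it is maintained as a high-copy plasmid through the ColE1/pUC-type origin and selected with ampicillin via the β-lactamase gene. The backbone also retains the f1 phage origin, the lac promoter/operator region with lacZα remnants, and flanking T3 and T7 promoters typical of pBluescript.

The annotated payload is a single marker cassette. A fragment of the Drosophila hsp70 promoter sits upstream of a DsRed coding sequence, which the automated annotation identifies as the rapidly maturing DsRed-Express variant. This is followed by a short SV40 large T fragment and the SV40 polyadenylation signal. In 3xP3 markers, three binding sites for Pax6-type transcription factors are placed in front of a minimal promoter such as this hsp70 core, which gives expression in eyes and parts of the nervous system across many animals. Neither the 3xP3 sites nor the Minos inverted repeats are called in either feature table. They presumably lie in the unannotated stretches flanking the cassette, which is bordered by multiple-cloning-site fragments on both sides. The sequencing-derived and depositor sequences differ by only two nucleotides in length and give the same feature set.

No transposase gene is annotated, so a Minos transposase source would have to be supplied separately to mobilise the element into a host genome. Red fluorescence then identifies transformants. The associated publication concerns establishing genetic transformation in the crustacean Parhyale hawaiensis.
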