Features (pLannotate 1.2.2; 18 found; start..end, strand, type, name):
    459..507     -  misc_feature   MCS (fragment): pBluescript multiple cloning site
    601..723     +  promoter       hsp70 promoter (fragment): Drosophila melanogaster hsp70Bb promoter
    737..770     +  misc_feature   MCS (fragment): multiple cloning site
    778..1455    +  CDS            DsRed-Express: rapidly maturing tetrameric variant of DsRed fluorescent protein (Bevis and Glick, 2002) mammalian codon-optimized
   1470..1553    +  CDS            large T antigen (fragment): large T antigen from SV40 (simian virus 40)
   1576..1697    +  polyA_signal   SV40 poly(A) signal: SV40 polyadenylation signal
   1730..1766    -  misc_feature   MCS (fragment): pBluescript multiple cloning site
   2153..2171    -  promoter       T7 promoter: promoter for bacteriophage T7 RNA polymerase
   2179..2334    +  CDS            lacZα (fragment): LacZα fragment of β-galactosidase; lacZ fragment
   2339..2767    +  rep_origin     f1 ori (sequence partly withheld): f1 bacteriophage origin of replication; arrow indicates direction of (+) strand synthesis
   2820..2924    +  promoter       AmpR promoter: bla
   2925..3785    +  CDS            AmpR: β-lactamase; bla; confers resistance to ampicillin, carbenicillin, and related antibiotics
   3956..4544    +  rep_origin     ori: high-copy-number ColE1/pMB1/pBR322/pUC origin of replication
   4727..4819    +  CDS            lacI (fragment): lac repressor; lacI; The lac repressor binds to the lac operator to inhibit transcription in E. coli. This inhibition can be relieved by adding lactose or isopropyl-β-D-thiogalactopyranoside (IPTG).
   4832..4853    +  protein_bind   CAP binding site: CAP binding activates transcription in the presence of cAMP. E. coli catabolite activator protein
   4868..4898    +  promoter       lac promoter: promoter for the E. coli lac operon
   4906..4922    +  protein_bind   lac operator: The lac repressor binds to the lac operator to inhibit transcription in E. coli. This inhibition can be relieved by adding lactose or isopropyl-β-D-thiogalactopyranoside (IPTG). lac repressor encoded by lacI
   4967..4985    +  promoter       T3 promoter: promoter for bacteriophage T3 RNA polymerase
>Addgene plasmid #102539 | pMi(3xP3-DsRed) | depositor full sequence | sequence record 202923 | pMi(3xP3-DsRed) sequence 4997 bps
GGTACCAGTGCTTGAATGCTAAATGTTTTCAATTTTTCGCCATTAAGACAAGCCTACACAAATGCTTCTA
TAAATTATGCCAAGCACGTTAGCAGCTTCTACGAGCCCCAACCACTATTAATTCGAACAGCATGTTTTTT
TGCAGTGCGCAATGTTTAACACACTATATTATCAATACTACTAAAGATAACACATACCAATGCATTTCGT
CTCAAAGAGAATTTTATTCTCTTCACGACGAAAAAAAAAGTTTTGCTCTATTTCCAACAACAACAAAAAT
ATGAGTAATTTATTCAAACGGTTTGCTTAAGAGATAAGAAAAAAGTGACCACTATTAATTCGAACGCGGC
GTAAGCTTACCTTAATCTCAAGAAGAGCAAAACAAAAGCAACTAATGTAACGGAATCATTATCTAGTTAT
GATCTGCAAATAATGCTGCAGAGCTGGGGGATCCCCGGCGGGCCCCCCCTCGAGGTCGACGGTATCGATA
AGCTTGATATCGAATTCGAGCTCGCCCGGGGATCTAATTCAATTAGAGACTAATTCAATTAGAGCTAATT
CAATTAGGATCCAAGCTTATCGATTTCGAACCCTCGACCGCCGGAGTATAAATAGAGGCGCTTCGTCTAC
GGAGCGACAATTCAATTCAAACAAGCAAAGTGAACACGTCGCTAAGCGAAAGCTAAGCAAATAAACAAGC
GCAGCTGAACAAGCTAAACAATCGGGGTACCGCTAGAGTCGACGGTACCGCGGGCCCGGGATCCACCGGT
CGCCACCATGGCCTCCTCCGAGGACGTCATCAAGGAGTTCATGCGCTTCAAGGTGCGCATGGAGGGCTCC
GTGAACGGCCACGAGTTCGAGATCGAGGGCGAGGGCGAGGGCCGCCCCTACGAGGGCACCCAGACCGCCA
AGCTGAAGGTGACCAAGGGCGGCCCCCTGCCCTTCGCCTGGGACATCCTGTCCCCCCAGTTCCAGTACGG
CTCCAAGGTGTACGTGAAGCACCCCGCCGACATCCCCGACTACAAGAAGCTGTCCTTCCCCGAGGGCTTC
AAGTGGGAGCGCGTGATGAACTTCGAGGACGGCGGCGTGGTGACCGTGACCCAGGACTCCTCCCTGCAGG
ACGGCTCCTTCATCTACAAGGTGAAGTTCATCGGCGTGAACTTCCCCTCCGACGGCCCCGTAATGCAGAA
GAAGACTATGGGCTGGGAGGCCTCCACCGAGCGCCTGTACCCCCGCGACGGCGTGCTGAAGGGCGAGATC
CACAAGGCCCTGAAGCTGAAGGACGGCGGCCACTACCTGGTGGAGTTCAAGTCCATCTACATGGCCAAGA
AGCCCGTGCAGCTGCCCGGCTACTACTACGTGGACTCCAAGCTGGACATCACCTCCCACAACGAGGACTA
CACCATCGTGGAGCAGTACGAGCGCGCCGAGGGCCGCCACCACCTGTTCCTGTAGCGGCCGCGACTCTAG
ATCATAATCAGCCATACCACATTTGTAGAGGTTTTACTTGCTTTAAAAAACCTCCCACACCTCCCCCTGA
ACCTGAAACATAAAATGAATGCAATTGTTGTTGTTAACTTGTTTATTGCAGCTTATAATGGTTACAAATA
AAGCAATAGCATCACAAATTTCACAAATAAAGCATTTTTTTCACTGCATTCTAGTTGTGGTTTGTCCAAA
CTCATCAATGTATCTTAAAGCTTATCGATACGCGTACGGCGCGCCTAGGGGGGGATCCACTAGTTCTAGA
GCGGCCGCCACCGCGGGACGTTACACAATTCTAATATTAATTAAATTATTGTTTTAAGTATGATAGTAAA
TCACATTACGCCGCGTTCGAATTAATAGTGGTCACTTTTTTCTTATCTCTTAAGCAAACCGTTTGAATAA
ATTACTCATATTTTTGTTGTTGTTGGAAATAGAGCAAAACTTTTTTTTTCGTCGTGAAGAGAATAAAATT
CTCTTTGAGACGAAATGCATTGGTATGTGTTATCTTTAGTAGTATTGATAATATAGTGTGTTAAACATTG
CGCACTGCAAAAAAAACATGCTGTTCGAATTAATAGTGGTTGGGGCTCGTAGAAAACGAAAAATATCTTA
AGCTAGCATAGAGAATGGAGCAAAACTCAATTTGATGCGAGCTCCAATTCGCCCTATAGTGAGTCGTATT
ACGCGCGCTCACTGGCCGTCGTTTTACAACGTCGTGACTGGGAAAACCCTGGCGTTACCCAACTTAATCG
CCTTGCAGCACATCCCCCTTTCGCCAGCTGGCGTAATAGCGAAGAGGCCCGCACCGATCGCCCTTCCCAA
CAGTTGCGCAGCCTGAATGGCGAATGGG
[124 nt withheld, positions 2339-2462]
C
[91 nt withheld, positions 2464-2554]
A
[49 nt withheld, positions 2556-2604]
CCTTTGACGTTGGAGTCCACGTTCTTT
[37 nt withheld, positions 2632-2668]
ACCCTATCTCGGTCTATTCTTTTGATTTATAAGGGATTTTGCCGATTTCGGCCTATTGGTTAAAAAATGA
GCTGATTTAACAAAAATTTAACGCGAATTTTAACAAAATATTAACGCTTACAATTTAGGTGGCACTTTTC
GGGGAAATGTGCGCGGAACCCCTATTTGTTTATTTTTCTAAATACATTCAAATATGTATCCGCTCATGAG
ACAATAACCCTGATAAATGCTTCAATAATATTGAAAAAGGAAGAGTATGAGTATTCAACATTTCCGTGTC
GCCCTTATTCCCTTTTTTGCGGCATTTTGCCTTCCTGTTTTTGCTCACCCAGAAACGCTGGTGAAAGTAA
AAGATGCTGAAGATCAGTTGGGTGCACGAGTGGGTTACATCGAACTGGATCTCAACAGCGGTAAGATCCT
TGAGAGTTTTCGCCCCGAAGAACGTTTTCCAATGATGAGCACTTTTAAAGTTCTGCTATGTGGCGCGGTA
TTATCCCGTATTGACGCCGGGCAAGAGCAACTCGGTCGCCGCATACACTATTCTCAGAATGACTTGGTTG
AGTACTCACCAGTCACAGAAAAGCATCTTACGGATGGCATGACAGTAAGAGAATTATGCAGTGCTGCCAT
AACCATGAGTGATAACACTGCGGCCAACTTACTTCTGACAACGATCGGAGGACCGAAGGAGCTAACCGCT
TTTTTGCACAACATGGGGGATCATGTAACTCGCCTTGATCGTTGGGAACCGGAGCTGAATGAAGCCATAC
CAAACGACGAGCGTGACACCACGATGCCTGTAGCAATGGCAACAACGTTGCGCAAACTATTAACTGGCGA
ACTACTTACTCTAGCTTCCCGGCAACAATTAATAGACTGGATGGAGGCGGATAAAGTTGCAGGACCACTT
CTGCGCTCGGCCCTTCCGGCTGGCTGGTTTATTGCTGATAAATCTGGAGCCGGTGAGCGTGGGTCTCGCG
GTATCATTGCAGCACTGGGGCCAGATGGTAAGCCCTCCCGTATCGTAGTTATCTACACGACGGGGAGTCA
GGCAACTATGGATGAACGAAATAGACAGATCGCTGAGATAGGTGCCTCACTGATTAAGCATTGGTAACTG
TCAGACCAAGTTTACTCATATATACTTTAGATTGATTTAAAACTTCATTTTTAATTTAAAAGGATCTAGG
TGAAGATCCTTTTTGATAATCTCATGACCAAAATCCCTTAACGTGAGTTTTCGTTCCACTGAGCGTCAGA
CCCCGTAGAAAAGATCAAAGGATCTTCTTGAGATCCTTTTTTTCTGCGCGTAATCTGCTGCTTGCAAACA
AAAAAACCACCGCTACCAGCGGTGGTTTGTTTGCCGGATCAAGAGCTACCAACTCTTTTTCCGAAGGTAA
CTGGCTTCAGCAGAGCGCAGATACCAAATACTGTCCTTCTAGTGTAGCCGTAGTTAGGCCACCACTTCAA
GAACTCTGTAGCACCGCCTACATACCTCGCTCTGCTAATCCTGTTACCAGTGGCTGCTGCCAGTGGCGAT
AAGTCGTGTCTTACCGGGTTGGACTCAAGACGATAGTTACCGGATAAGGCGCAGCGGTCGGGCTGAACGG
GGGGTTCGTGCACACAGCCCAGCTTGGAGCGAACGACCTACACCGAACTGAGATACCTACAGCGTGAGCT
ATGAGAAAGCGCCACGCTTCCCGAAGGGAGAAAGGCGGACAGGTATCCGGTAAGCGGCAGGGTCGGAACA
GGAGAGCGCACGAGGGAGCTTCCAGGGGGAAACGCCTGGTATCTTTATAGTCCTGTCGGGTTTCGCCACC
TCTGACTTGAGCGTCGATTTTTGTGATGCTCGTCAGGGGGGCGGAGCCTATGGAAAAACGCCAGCAACGC
GGCCTTTTTACGGTTCCTGGCCTTTTGCTGGCCTTTTGCTCACATGTTCTTTCCTGCGTTATCCCCTGAT
TCTGTGGATAACCGTATTACCGCCTTTGAGTGAGCTGATACCGCTCGCCGCAGCCGAACGACCGAGCGCA
GCGAGTCAGTGAGCGAGGAAGCGGAAGAGCGCCCAATACGCAAACCGCCTCTCCCCGCGCGTTGGCCGAT
TCATTAATGCAGCTGGCACGACAGGTTTCCCGACTGGAAAGCGGGCAGTGAGCGCAACGCAATTAATGTG
AGTTAGCTCACTCATTAGGCACCCCAGGCTTTACACTTTATGCTTCCGGCTCGTATGTTGTGTGGAATTG
TGAGCGGATAACAATTTCACACAGGAAACAGCTATGACCATGATTACGCCAAGCGCGCAATTAACCCTCA
CTAAAGGGAACAAAAGCTG
