Features (pLannotate 1.2.2; 18 found; start..end, strand, type, name):
    460..508     -  misc_feature   MCS (fragment): pBluescript multiple cloning site
    602..724     +  promoter       hsp70 promoter (fragment): Drosophila melanogaster hsp70Bb promoter
    738..771     +  misc_feature   MCS (fragment): multiple cloning site
    779..1456    +  CDS            DsRed-Express: rapidly maturing tetrameric variant of DsRed fluorescent protein (Bevis and Glick, 2002) mammalian codon-optimized
   1471..1554    +  CDS            large T antigen (fragment): large T antigen from SV40 (simian virus 40)
   1577..1698    +  polyA_signal   SV40 poly(A) signal: SV40 polyadenylation signal
   1731..1767    -  misc_feature   MCS (fragment): pBluescript multiple cloning site
   2154..2172    -  promoter       T7 promoter: promoter for bacteriophage T7 RNA polymerase
   2175..2332    +  CDS            lacZα (fragment): LacZα fragment of β-galactosidase; lacZ fragment
   2337..2765    +  rep_origin     f1 ori (sequence partly withheld): f1 bacteriophage origin of replication; arrow indicates direction of (+) strand synthesis
   2818..2922    +  promoter       AmpR promoter: bla
   2923..3783    +  CDS            AmpR: β-lactamase; bla; confers resistance to ampicillin, carbenicillin, and related antibiotics
   3954..4542    +  rep_origin     ori: high-copy-number ColE1/pMB1/pBR322/pUC origin of replication
   4725..4817    +  CDS            lacI (fragment): lac repressor; lacI; The lac repressor binds to the lac operator to inhibit transcription in E. coli. This inhibition can be relieved by adding lactose or isopropyl-β-D-thiogalactopyranoside (IPTG).
   4830..4851    +  protein_bind   CAP binding site: CAP binding activates transcription in the presence of cAMP. E. coli catabolite activator protein
   4866..4896    +  promoter       lac promoter: promoter for the E. coli lac operon
   4904..4920    +  protein_bind   lac operator: The lac repressor binds to the lac operator to inhibit transcription in E. coli. This inhibition can be relieved by adding lactose or isopropyl-β-D-thiogalactopyranoside (IPTG). lac repressor encoded by lacI
   4965..4983    +  promoter       T3 promoter: promoter for bacteriophage T3 RNA polymerase
>Addgene plasmid #102539 | pMi(3xP3-DsRed) | addgene full sequence | sequence record 207450 | Addgene NGS Result
GTACCAAGTGCTTGAAATGCTAAATGTTTTCAATTTTTCGCCATTAAGACAAGCCTACACAAATGCTTCT
ATAAATTATGCCAAGCACGTTAGCAGCTTCTACGAGCCCCAACCACTATTAATTCGAACAGCATGTTTTT
TTGCAGTGCGCAATGTTTAACACACTATATTATCAATACTACTAAAGATAACACATACCAATGCATTTCG
TCTCAAAGAGAATTTTATTCTCTTCACGACGAAAAAAAAAGTTTTGCTCTATTTCCAACAACAACAAAAA
TATGAGTAATTTATTCAAACGGTTTGCTTAAGAGATAAGAAAAAAGTGACCACTATTAATTCGAACGCGG
CGTAAGCTTACCTTAATCTCAAGAAGAGCAAAACAAAAGCAACTAATGTAACGGAATCATTATCTAGTTA
TGATCTGCAAATAATGCTGCAGAGCTGGGGGATCCCCGGCGGGCCCCCCCTCGAGGTCGACGGTATCGAT
AAGCTTGATATCGAATTCGAGCTCGCCCGGGGATCTAATTCAATTAGAGACTAATTCAATTAGAGCTAAT
TCAATTAGGATCCAAGCTTATCGATTTCGAACCCTCGACCGCCGGAGTATAAATAGAGGCGCTTCGTCTA
CGGAGCGACAATTCAATTCAAACAAGCAAAGTGAACACGTCGCTAAGCGAAAGCTAAGCAAATAAACAAG
CGCAGCTGAACAAGCTAAACAATCGGGGTACCGCTAGAGTCGACGGTACCGCGGGCCCGGGATCCACCGG
TCGCCACCATGGCCTCCTCCGAGGACGTCATCAAGGAGTTCATGCGCTTCAAGGTGCGCATGGAGGGCTC
CGTGAACGGCCACGAGTTCGAGATCGAGGGCGAGGGCGAGGGCCGCCCCTACGAGGGCACCCAGACCGCC
AAGCTGAAGGTGACCAAGGGCGGCCCCCTGCCCTTCGCCTGGGACATCCTGTCCCCCCAGTTCCAGTACG
GCTCCAAGGTGTACGTGAAGCACCCCGCCGACATCCCCGACTACAAGAAGCTGTCCTTCCCCGAGGGCTT
CAAGTGGGAGCGCGTGATGAACTTCGAGGACGGCGGCGTGGTGACCGTGACCCAGGACTCCTCCCTGCAG
GACGGCTCCTTCATCTACAAGGTGAAGTTCATCGGCGTGAACTTCCCCTCCGACGGCCCCGTAATGCAGA
AGAAGACTATGGGCTGGGAGGCCTCCACCGAGCGCCTGTACCCCCGCGACGGCGTGCTGAAGGGCGAGAT
CCACAAGGCCCTGAAGCTGAAGGACGGCGGCCACTACCTGGTGGAGTTCAAGTCCATCTACATGGCCAAG
AAGCCCGTGCAGCTGCCCGGCTACTACTACGTGGACTCCAAGCTGGACATCACCTCCCACAACGAGGACT
ACACCATCGTGGAGCAGTACGAGCGCGCCGAGGGCCGCCACCACCTGTTCCTGTAGCGGCCGCGACTCTA
GATCATAATCAGCCATACCACATTTGTAGAGGTTTTACTTGCTTTAAAAAACCTCCCACACCTCCCCCTG
AACCTGAAACATAAAATGAATGCAATTGTTGTTGTTAACTTGTTTATTGCAGCTTATAATGGTTACAAAT
AAAGCAATAGCATCACAAATTTCACAAATAAAGCATTTTTTTCACTGCATTCTAGTTGTGGTTTGTCCAA
ACTCATCAATGTATCTTAAAGCTTATCGATACGCGTACGGCGCGCCTAGGGGGGGATCCACTAGTTCTAG
AGCGGCCGCCACCGCGGGACGTTACACAATTCTAATATTAATTAAATTATTGTTTTAAGTATGATAGTAA
ATCACATTACGCCGCGTTCGAATTAATAGTGGTCACTTTTTTCTTATCTCTTAAGCAAACCGTTTGAATA
AATTACTCATATTTTTGTTGTTGTTGGAAATAGAGCAAAACTTTTTTTTTCGTCGTGAAGAGAATAAAAT
TCTCTTTGAGACGAAATGCATTGGTATGTGTTATCTTTAGTAGTATTGATAATATAGTGTGTTAAACATT
GCGCACTGCAAAAAAAACATGCTGTTCGAATTAATAGTGGTTGGGGCTCGTAGAAAACGAAAAATATCTT
AAGCTAGCATAGAGAATGGAGCAAAACTCAATTTGATGCGAGCTCCAATTCGCCCTATAGTGAGTCGTAT
TACAATTCACTGGCCGTCGTTTTACAACGTCGTGACTGGGAAAACCCTGGCGTTACCCAACTTAATCGCC
TTGCAGCACATCCCCCTTTCGCCAGCTGGCGTAATAGCGAAGAGGCCCGCACCGATCGCCCTTCCCAACA
GTTGCGCAGCCTGAATGGCGAATGGG
[124 nt withheld, positions 2337-2460]
C
[91 nt withheld, positions 2462-2552]
A
[49 nt withheld, positions 2554-2602]
CCTTTGACGTTGGAGTCCACGTTCTTT
[37 nt withheld, positions 2630-2666]
ACCCTATCTCGGTCTATTCTTTTGATTTATAAGGGATTTTGCCGATTTCGGCCTATTGGTTAAAAAATGA
GCTGATTTAACAAAAATTTAACGCGAATTTTAACAAAATATTAACGCTTACAATTTAGGTGGCACTTTTC
GGGGAAATGTGCGCGGAACCCCTATTTGTTTATTTTTCTAAATACATTCAAATATGTATCCGCTCATGAG
ACAATAACCCTGATAAATGCTTCAATAATATTGAAAAAGGAAGAGTATGAGTATTCAACATTTCCGTGTC
GCCCTTATTCCCTTTTTTGCGGCATTTTGCCTTCCTGTTTTTGCTCACCCAGAAACGCTGGTGAAAGTAA
AAGATGCTGAAGATCAGTTGGGTGCACGAGTGGGTTACATCGAACTGGATCTCAACAGCGGTAAGATCCT
TGAGAGTTTTCGCCCCGAAGAACGTTTTCCAATGATGAGCACTTTTAAAGTTCTGCTATGTGGCGCGGTA
TTATCCCGTATTGACGCCGGGCAAGAGCAACTCGGTCGCCGCATACACTATTCTCAGAATGACTTGGTTG
AGTACTCACCAGTCACAGAAAAGCATCTTACGGATGGCATGACAGTAAGAGAATTATGCAGTGCTGCCAT
AACCATGAGTGATAACACTGCGGCCAACTTACTTCTGACAACGATCGGAGGACCGAAGGAGCTAACCGCT
TTTTTGCACAACATGGGGGATCATGTAACTCGCCTTGATCGTTGGGAACCGGAGCTGAATGAAGCCATAC
CAAACGACGAGCGTGACACCACGATGCCTGTAGCAATGGCAACAACGTTGCGCAAACTATTAACTGGCGA
ACTACTTACTCTAGCTTCCCGGCAACAATTAATAGACTGGATGGAGGCGGATAAAGTTGCAGGACCACTT
CTGCGCTCGGCCCTTCCGGCTGGCTGGTTTATTGCTGATAAATCTGGAGCCGGTGAGCGTGGGTCTCGCG
GTATCATTGCAGCACTGGGGCCAGATGGTAAGCCCTCCCGTATCGTAGTTATCTACACGACGGGGAGTCA
GGCAACTATGGATGAACGAAATAGACAGATCGCTGAGATAGGTGCCTCACTGATTAAGCATTGGTAACTG
TCAGACCAAGTTTACTCATATATACTTTAGATTGATTTAAAACTTCATTTTTAATTTAAAAGGATCTAGG
TGAAGATCCTTTTTGATAATCTCATGACCAAAATCCCTTAACGTGAGTTTTCGTTCCACTGAGCGTCAGA
CCCCGTAGAAAAGATCAAAGGATCTTCTTGAGATCCTTTTTTTCTGCGCGTAATCTGCTGCTTGCAAACA
AAAAAACCACCGCTACCAGCGGTGGTTTGTTTGCCGGATCAAGAGCTACCAACTCTTTTTCCGAAGGTAA
CTGGCTTCAGCAGAGCGCAGATACCAAATACTGTTCTTCTAGTGTAGCCGTAGTTAGGCCACCACTTCAA
GAACTCTGTAGCACCGCCTACATACCTCGCTCTGCTAATCCTGTTACCAGTGGCTGCTGCCAGTGGCGAT
AAGTCGTGTCTTACCGGGTTGGACTCAAGACGATAGTTACCGGATAAGGCGCAGCGGTCGGGCTGAACGG
GGGGTTCGTGCACACAGCCCAGCTTGGAGCGAACGACCTACACCGAACTGAGATACCTACAGCGTGAGCT
ATGAGAAAGCGCCACGCTTCCCGAAGGGAGAAAGGCGGACAGGTATCCGGTAAGCGGCAGGGTCGGAACA
GGAGAGCGCACGAGGGAGCTTCCAGGGGGAAACGCCTGGTATCTTTATAGTCCTGTCGGGTTTCGCCACC
TCTGACTTGAGCGTCGATTTTTGTGATGCTCGTCAGGGGGGCGGAGCCTATGGAAAAACGCCAGCAACGC
GGCCTTTTTACGGTTCCTGGCCTTTTGCTGGCCTTTTGCTCACATGTTCTTTCCTGCGTTATCCCCTGAT
TCTGTGGATAACCGTATTACCGCCTTTGAGTGAGCTGATACCGCTCGCCGCAGCCGAACGACCGAGCGCA
GCGAGTCAGTGAGCGAGGAAGCGGAAGAGCGCCCAATACGCAAACCGCCTCTCCCCGCGCGTTGGCCGAT
TCATTAATGCAGCTGGCACGACAGGTTTCCCGACTGGAAAGCGGGCAGTGAGCGCAACGCAATTAATGTG
AGTTAGCTCACTCATTAGGCACCCCAGGCTTTACACTTTATGCTTCCGGCTCGTATGTTGTGTGGAATTG
TGAGCGGATAACAATTTCACACAGGAAACAGCTATGACCATGATTACGCCAAGCTCGAAATTAACCCTCA
CTAAAGGGAACAAAAGCTG
